>Addgene plasmid #205553 | pFH2.155_LV-Puro-T2A-mTagBFP2 | addgene full sequence | sequence record 408804 | Addgene NGS Result
ACGCGTGTAGTCTTATGCAATACTCTTGTAGTCTTGCAACATGGTAACGATGAGTTAGCAACATGCCTTA
CAAGGAGAGAAAAAGCACCGTGCATGCCGATTGGTGGAAGTAAGGTGGTACGATCGTGCCTTATTAGGAA
GGCAACAGACGGGTCTGACATGGATTGGACGAACCACTGAATTGCCGCATTGCAGAGATATTGTATTTAA
GTGCCTAGCTCGATACATAAACGGGTCTCTCTGGTTAGACCAGATCTGAGCCTGGGAGCTCTCTGGCTAA
CTAGGGAACCCACTGCTTAAGCCTCAATAAAGCTTGCCTTGAGTGCTTCAAGTAGTGTGTGCCCGTCTGT
TGTGTGACTCTGGTAACTAGAGATCCCTCAGACCCTTTTAGTCAGTGTGGAAAATCTCTAGCAGTGGCGC
CCGAACAGGGACTTGAAAGCGAAAGGGAAACCAGAGGAGCTCTCTCGACGCAGGACTCGGCTTGCTGAAG
CGCGCACGGCAAGAGGCGAGGGGCGGCGACTGGTGAGTACGCCAAAAATTTTGACTAGCGGAGGCTAGAA
GGAGAGAGATGGGTGCGAGAGCGTCAGTATTAAGCGGGGGAGAATTAGATCGCGATGGGAAAAAATTCGG
TTAAGGCCAGGGGGAAAGAAAAAATATAAATTAAAACATATAGTATGGGCAAGCAGGGAGCTAGAACGAT
TCGCAGTTAATCCTGGCCTGTTAGAAACATCAGAAGGCTGTAGACAAATACTGGGACAGCTACAACCATC
CCTTCAGACAGGATCAGAAGAACTTAGATCATTATATAATACAGTAGCAACCCTCTATTGTGTGCATCAA
AGGATAGAGATAAAAGACACCAAGGAAGCTTTAGACAAGATAGAGGAAGAGCAAAACAAAAGTAAGACCA
CCGCACAGCAAGCGGCCACTGATCTTCAGACCTGGAGGAGGAGATATGAGGGACAATTGGAGAAGTGAAT
TATATAAATATAAAGTAGTAAAAATTGAACCATTAGGAGTAGCACCCACCAAGGCAAAGAGAAGAGTGGT
GCAGAGAGAAAAAAGAGCAGTGGGAATAGGAGCTTTGTTCCTTGGGTTCTTGGGAGCAGCAGGAAGCACT
ATGGGCGCAGCGTCAATGACGCTGACGGTACAGGCCAGACAATTATTGTCTGGTATAGTGCAGCAGCAGA
ACAATTTGCTGAGGGCTATTGAGGCGCAACAGCATCTGTTGCAACTCACAGTCTGGGGCATCAAGCAGCT
CCAGGCAAGAATCCTGGCTGTGGAAAGATACCTAAAGGATCAACAGCTCCTGGGGATTTGGGGTTGCTCT
GGAAAACTCATTTGCACCACTGCTGTGCCTTGGAATGCTAGTTGGAGTAATAAATCTCTGGAACAGATTT
GGAATCACACGACCTGGATGGAGTGGGACAGAGAAATTAACAATTACACAAGCTTAATACACTCCTTAAT
TGAAGAATCGCAAAACCAGCAAGAAAAGAATGAACAAGAATTATTGGAATTAGATAAATGGGCAAGTTTG
TGGAATTGGTTTAACATAACAAATTGGCTGTGGTATATAAAATTATTCATAATGATAGTAGGAGGCTTGG
TAGGTTTAAGAATAGTTTTTGCTGTACTTTCTATAGTGAATAGAGTTAGGCAGGGATATTCACCATTATC
GTTTCAGACCCACCTCCCAACCCCGAGGGGACCCGACAGGCCCGAAGGAATAGAAGAAGAAGGTGGAGAG
AGAGACAGAGACAGATCCATTCGATTAGTGAACGGATCTCGACGGTATCGGTTAACTTTTAAAAGAAAAG
GGGGGATTGGGGGGTACAGTGCAGGGGAAAGAATAGTAGACATAATAGCAACAGACATACAAACTAAAGA
ATTACAAAAACAAATTACAAAATTCAAAATTTTATCGATACTAGTGGATCTGCGATCGCTCCGGTGCCCG
TCAGTGGGCAGAGCGCACATCGCCCACAGTCCCCGAGAAGTTGGGGGGAGGGGTCGGCAATTGAACGGGT
GCCTAGAGAAGGTGGCGCGGGGTAAACTGGGAAAGTGATGTCGTGTACTGGCTCCGCCTTTTTCCCGAGG
GTGGGGGAGAACCGTATATAAGTGCAGTAGTCGCCGTGAACGTTCTTTTTCGCAACGGGTTTGCCGCCAG
AACACAGCTGAAGCTTCGAGGGGCTCGCATCTCTCCTTCACGCGCCCGCCGCCCTACCTGAGGCCGCCAT
CCACGCCGGTTGAGTCGCGTTCTGCCGCCTCCCGCCTGTGGTGCCTCCTGAACTGCGTCCGCCGTCTAGG
TAAGTTTAAAGCTCAGGTCGAGACCGGGCCTTTGTCCGGCGCTCCCTTGGAGCCTACCTAGACTCAGCCG
GCTCTCCACGCTTTGCCTGACCCTGCTTGCTCAACTCTACGTCTTTGTTTCGTTTTCTGTTCTGCGCCGT
TACAGATCCAAGCTGTGACCGGCGCCTACGCTAGCGTTTAAACTTAAGCTTGGTACCGCCACCATGACCG
AGTACAAGCCCACGGTGCGCCTCGCCACCCGCGACGACGTCCCCCGGGCCGTACGCACCCTCGCCGCCGC
GTTCGCCGACTACCCCGCCACGCGCCACACCGTCGACCCGGACCGCCACATCGAGCGGGTCACCGAGCTG
CAAGAACTCTTCCTCACGCGCGTCGGGCTCGACATCGGCAAGGTGTGGGTCGCGGACGACGGCGCCGCGG
TGGCGGTCTGGACCACGCCGGAGAGCGTCGAAGCGGGGGCGGTGTTCGCCGAGATCGGCCCGCGCATGGC
CGAGTTGAGCGGTTCCCGGCTGGCCGCGCAGCAACAGATGGAAGGCCTCCTGGCGCCGCACCGGCCCAAG
GAGCCCGCGTGGTTCCTGGCCACCGTCGGCGTCTCGCCCGACCACCAGGGCAAGGGTCTGGGCAGCGCCG
TCGTGCTCCCCGGAGTGGAGGCGGCCGAGCGCGCCGGGGTGCCCGCCTTCCTGGAGACCTCCGCGCCCCG
CAACCTCCCCTTCTACGAGCGGCTCGGCTTCACCGTCACCGCCGACGTCGAGGTGCCCGAAGGACCGCGC
ACCTGGTGCATGACCCGCAAGCCCGGTGCCGGATCGGGAGAGGGCAGAGGAAGTCTGCTAACATGCGGTG
ACGTCGAGGAGAATCCTGGCCCACCGGTCGCCACCGTGTCTAAGGGCGAAGAGCTGATTAAGGAGAACAT
GCACATGAAGCTGTACATGGAGGGCACCGTGGACAACCATCACTTCAAGTGCACATCCGAGGGCGAAGGC
AAGCCCTACGAGGGCACCCAGACCATGAGAATCAAGGTGGTCGAGGGCGGCCCTCTCCCCTTCGCCTTCG
ACATCCTGGCTACTAGCTTCCTCTACGGCAGCAAGACCTTCATCAACCACACCCAGGGCATCCCCGACTT
CTTCAAGCAGTCCTTCCCTGAGGGCTTCACATGGGAGAGAGTCACCACATACGAGGACGGGGGCGTGCTG
ACCGCTACCCAGGACACCAGCCTCCAGGACGGCTGCCTCATCTACAACGTCAAGATCAGAGGGGTGAACT
TCACATCCAACGGCCCTGTGATGCAGAAGAAAACACTCGGCTGGGAGGCCTTCACCGAAACGCTGTACCC
CGCTGACGGCGGCCTGGAAGGCAGAAACGACATGGCCCTGAAGCTCGTGGGCGGGAGCCATCTGATCGCA
AACGCCAAGACCACATATAGATCCAAGAAACCCGCTAAGAACCTCAAGATGCCTGGCGTCTACTATGTGG
ACTACAGACTGGAAAGAATCAAGGAGGCCAACAACGAAACCTACGTCGAGCAGCACGAGGTGGCAGTGGC
CAGATACTGCGACCTCCCTAGCAAACTGGGGCACAAGCTTAATTAGTCTAGAGGGCCCAATCAACCTCTG
GATTACAAAATTTGTGAAAGATTGACTGGTATTCTTAACTATGTTGCTCCTTTTACGCTATGTGGATACG
CTGCTTTAATGCCTTTGTATCATGCTATTGCTTCCCGTATGGCTTTCATTTTCTCCTCCTTGTATAAATC
CTGGTTGCTGTCTCTTTATGAGGAGTTGTGGCCCGTTGTCAGGCAACGTGGCGTGGTGTGCACTGTGTTT
GCTGACGCAACCCCCACTGGTTGGGGCATTGCCACCACCTGTCAGCTCCTTTCCGGGACTTTCGCTTTCC
CCCTCCCTATTGCCACGGCGGAACTCATCGCCGCCTGCCTTGCCCGCTGCTGGACAGGGGCTCGGCTGTT
GGGCACTGACAATTCCGTGGTGTTGTCGGGGAAATCATCGTCCTTTCCTTGGCTGCTCGCCTGTGTTGCC
ACCTGGATTCTGCGCGGGACGTCCTTCTGCTACGTCCCTTCGGCCCTCAATCCAGCGGACCTTCCTTCCC
GCGGCCTGCTGCCGGCTCTGCGGCCTCTTCCGCGTCTTCGCCTTCGCCCTCAGACGAGTCGGATCTCCCT
TTGGGCCGCCTCCCCGCCTGGTACCTTTAAGACCAATGACTTACAAGGCAGCTGTAGATCTTAGCCACTT
TTTAAAAGAAAAGGGGGGACTGGAAGGGCTAATTCACTCCCAACGAAGATAAGATCTGCTTTTTGCTTGT
ACTGGGTCTCTCTGGTTAGACCAGATCTGAGCCTGGGAGCTCTCTGGCTAACTAGGGAACCCACTGCTTA
AGCCTCAATAAAGCTTGCCTTGAGTGCTTCAAGTAGTGTGTGCCCGTCTGTTGTGTGACTCTGGTAACTA
GAGATCCCTCAGACCCTTTTAGTCAGTGTGGAAAATCTCTAGCAGTAGTAGTTCATGTCATCTTATTATT
CAGTATTTATAACTTGCAAAGAAATGAATATCAGAGAGTGAGAGGAACTTGTTTATTGCAGCTTATAATG
GTTACAAATAAAGCAATAGCATCACAAATTTCACAAATAAAGCATTTTTTTCACTGCATTCTAGTTGTGG
TTTGTCCAAACTCATCAATGTATCTTATCATGTCTGGCTCTAGCTATCCCGCCCCTAACTCCGCCCATCC
CGCCCCTAACTCCGCCCAGTTCCGCCCATTCTCCGCCCCATGGCTGACTAATTTTTTTTATTTATGCAGA
GGCCGAGGCCGCCTCGGCCTCTGAGCTATTCCAGAAGTAGTGAGGAGGCTTTTTTGGAGGCCTAGACTTT
TGCAGAGACCAAATTCGTAATCATGTCATAGCTGTTTCCTGTGTGAAATTGTTATCCGCTCACAATTCCA
CACAACATACGAGCCGGAAGCATAAAGTGTAAAGCCTGGGGTGCCTAATGAGTGAGCTAACTCACATTAA
TTGCGTTGCGCTCACTGCCCGCTTTCCAGTCGGGAAACCTGTCGTGCCAGCTGCATTAATGAATCGGCCA
ACGCGCGGGGAGAGGCGGTTTGCGTATTGGGCGCTCTTCCGCTTCCTCGCTCACTGACTCGCTGCGCTCG
GTCGTTCGGCTGCGGCGAGCGGTATCAGCTCACTCAAAGGCGGTAATACGGTTATCCACAGAATCAGGGG
ATAACGCAGGAAAGAACATGTGAGCAAAAGGCCAGCAAAAGGCCAGGAACCGTAAAAAGGCCGCGTTGCT
GGCGTTTTTCCATAGGCTCCGCCCCCCTGACGAGCATCACAAAAATCGACGCTCAAGTCAGAGGTGGCGA
AACCCGACAGGACTATAAAGATACCAGGCGTTTCCCCCTGGAAGCTCCCTCGTGCGCTCTCCTGTTCCGA
CCCTGCCGCTTACCGGATACCTGTCCGCCTTTCTCCCTTCGGGAAGCGTGGCGCTTTCTCATAGCTCACG
CTGTAGGTATCTCAGTTCGGTGTAGGTCGTTCGCTCCAAGCTGGGCTGTGTGCACGAACCCCCCGTTCAG
CCCGACCGCTGCGCCTTATCCGGTAACTATCGTCTTGAGTCCAACCCGGTAAGACACGACTTATCGCCAC
TGGCAGCAGCCACTGGTAACAGGATTAGCAGAGCGAGGTATGTAGGCGGTGCTACAGAGTTCTTGAAGTG
GTGGCCTAACTACGGCTACACTAGAAGAACAGTATTTGGTATCTGCGCTCTGCTGAAGCCAGTTACCTTC
GGAAAAAGAGTTGGTAGCTCTTGATCCGGCAAACAAACCACCGCTGGTAGCGGTGGTTTTTTTGTTTGCA
AGCAGCAGATTACGCGCAGAAAAAAAGGATCTCAAGAAGATCCTTTGATCTTTTCTACGGGGTCTGACGC
TCAGTGGAACGAAAACTCACGTTAAGGGATTTTGGTCATGAGATTATCAAAAAGGATCTTCACCTAGATC
CTTTTAAATTAAAAATGAAGTTTTAAATCAATCTAAAGTATATATGAGTAAACTTGGTCTGACAGTTACC
AATGCTTAATCAGTGAGGCACCTATCTCAGCGATCTGTCTATTTCGTTCATCCATAGTTGCCTGACTCCC
CGTCGTGTAGATAACTACGATACGGGAGGGCTTACCATCTGGCCCCAGTGCTGCAATGATACCGCGAGAC
CCACGCTCACCGGCTCCAGATTTATCAGCAATAAACCAGCCAGCCGGAAGGGCCGAGCGCAGAAGTGGTC
CTGCAACTTTATCCGCCTCCATCCAGTCTATTAATTGTTGCCGGGAAGCTAGAGTAAGTAGTTCGCCAGT
TAATAGTTTGCGCAACGTTGTTGCCATTGCTACAGGCATCGTGGTGTCACGCTCGTCGTTTGGTATGGCT
TCATTCAGCTCCGGTTCCCAACGATCAAGGCGAGTTACATGATCCCCCATGTTGTGCAAAAAAGCGGTTA
GCTCCTTCGGTCCTCCGATCGTTGTCAGAAGTAAGTTGGCCGCAGTGTTATCACTCATGGTTATGGCAGC
ACTGCATAATTCTCTTACTGTCATGCCATCCGTAAGATGCTTTTCTGTGACTGGTGAGTACTCAACCAAG
TCATTCTGAGAATAGTGTATGCGGCGACCGAGTTGCTCTTGCCCGGCGTCAATACGGGATAATACCGCGC
CACATAGCAGAACTTTAAAAGTGCTCATCATTGGAAAACGTTCTTCGGGGCGAAAACTCTCAAGGATCTT
ACCGCTGTTGAGATCCAGTTCGATGTAACCCACTCGTGCACCCAACTGATCTTCAGCATCTTTTACTTTC
ACCAGCGTTTCTGGGTGAGCAAAAACAGGAAGGCAAAATGCCGCAAAAAAGGGAATAAGGGCGACACGGA
AATGTTGAATACTCATACTCTTCCTTTTTCAATATTATTGAAGCATTTATCAGGGTTATTGTCTCATGAG
CGGATACATATTTGAATGTATTTAGAAAAATAAACAAATAGGGGTTCCGCGCACATTTCCCCGAAAAGTG
CCACCTGACGTCTAAGAAACCATTATTATCATGACATTAACCTATAAAAATAGGCGTATCACGAGGCCCT
TTCGTCTCGCGCGTTTCGGTGATGACGGTGAAAACCTCTGACACATGCAGCTCCCGGAGACGGTCACAGC
TTGTCTGTAAGCGGATGCCGGGAGCAGACAAGCCCGTCAGGGCGCGTCAGCGGGTGTTGGCGGGTGTCGG
GGCTGGCTTAACTATGCGGCATCAGAGCAGATTGTACTGAGAGTGCACCATATGCGGTGTGAAATACCGC
ACAGATGCGTAAGGAGAAAATACCGCATCAGGCGCCATTCGCCATTCAGGCTGCGCAACTGTTGGGAAGG
GCGATCGGTGCGGGCCTCTTCGCTATTACGCCAGCTGGCGAAAGGGGGATGTGCTGCAAGGCGATTAAGT
TGGGTAACGCCAGGGTTTTCCCAGTCACGACGTTGTAAAACGACGGCCAGTGCCAAGCTG
Features (pLannotate 1.2.2; 26 found; start..end, strand, type, name):
      6..232     +  promoter       RSV promoter: Rous sarcoma virus enhancer/promoter
    233..413     +  LTR            5' LTR (truncated): truncated 5' long terminal repeat (LTR) from HIV-1
    460..585     +  misc_feature   HIV-1 Ψ: packaging signal of human immunodeficiency virus type 1
    569..907     +  CDS            HIV-1 gag (fragment): gag protein from human immunodeficiency virus 1; gag
   1078..1311    +  misc_feature   RRE: The Rev response element (RRE) of HIV-1 allows for Rev-dependent mRNA export from the nucleus to the cytoplasm.
   1688..1788    +  CDS            Rev (fragment): human immunodeficiency virus 1 (HIV-1) Rev protein; rev; enhances nuclear export of unspliced and incompletely spliced viral mRNAs
   1807..1923    +  misc_feature   cPPT/CTS: central polypurine tract and central termination sequence of HIV-1
   1966..2177    +  promoter       EF-1α core promoter: core promoter for human elongation factor EF-1α
   2190..2458    +  LTR            5' LTR (truncated): truncated 5' long terminal repeat (LTR) from human T-cell leukemia virus (HTLV) type 1
   2514..3110    +  CDS            PuroR: puromycin N-acetyltransferase; pac from Streptomyces alboniger; confers resistance to puromycin
   3186..3893    +  CDS            mTagBFP2: mTagBFP2 is a basic (constitutively fluorescent) blue fluorescent protein published in 2011, derived from Entacmaea quadricolor. It is reported to be a very rapidly-maturing monomer with very low acid sensitivity.
   3909..4497    +  misc_feature   WPRE: woodchuck hepatitis virus posttranscriptional regulatory element
   4492..4599    +  CDS            nef (fragment): NEF_SIVS4 - Experimental evidence at protein level: Swiss-Prot protein existence level 1. Interferes with TCR signaling from the cell membrane. Interacts with CD247/TCRZ (TCR zeta chain) and exert potent down- regulation of cell surface TCR/CD3 complexes. From Simian immunodeficiency virus (isolate F236/smH4) (SIV-sm) (Simian immunodeficiency virus sooty mangabey monkey).
   4624..4804    +  LTR            5' LTR (truncated): truncated 5' long terminal repeat (LTR) from HIV-1
   4876..4997    +  polyA_signal   SV40 poly(A) signal: SV40 polyadenylation signal
   5037..5172    +  rep_origin     SV40 ori: SV40 origin of replication
   5229..5245    -  protein_bind   lac operator: The lac repressor binds to the lac operator to inhibit transcription in E. coli. This inhibition can be relieved by adding lactose or isopropyl-β-D-thiogalactopyranoside (IPTG). lac repressor encoded by lacI
   5253..5283    -  promoter       lac promoter: promoter for the E. coli lac operon
   5298..5319    -  protein_bind   CAP binding site: CAP binding activates transcription in the presence of cAMP. E. coli catabolite activator protein
   5332..5424    -  CDS            lacI (fragment): lac repressor; lacI; The lac repressor binds to the lac operator to inhibit transcription in E. coli. This inhibition can be relieved by adding lactose or isopropyl-β-D-thiogalactopyranoside (IPTG).
   5607..6195    -  rep_origin     ori: high-copy-number ColE1/pMB1/pBR322/pUC origin of replication
   6366..7226    -  CDS            AmpR: β-lactamase; bla; confers resistance to ampicillin, carbenicillin, and related antibiotics
   7227..7331    -  promoter       AmpR promoter: bla
   7426..7461    +  CDS            rop (fragment): Rop protein, which maintains plasmids at low copy number; rop
   7563..7662    +  misc_feature   bom (fragment): basis of mobility region from pBR322
   7668..7822    -  CDS            lacZα (fragment): LacZα fragment of β-galactosidase; lacZ fragment
