[The description below was written by a language model from this plasmid's Addgene catalogue record and pLannotate feature annotations shown in this document.]
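Description:
pFH2.155_LV-Puro-T2A-mTagBFP2 is a 7.8 kb HIV-1-based lentiviral transfer plasmid built on the pCDH-EF1-MCS backbone and intended for mammalian expression, either by transfection or after packaging into lentiviral particles. In bacteria it is maintained through a high-copy ColE1/pUC-type origin and selected with ampicillin via the β-lactamase gene. Small remnants of lac, rop, bom and lacZα sequences are annotated in the backbone as fragments.

The viral portion has a third-generation layout. An RSV enhancer/promoter fused to a truncated HIV-1 5' LTR drives transcription of the genomic RNA in packaging cells. It is followed by the Ψ packaging signal with a partial gag sequence, the Rev response element for Rev-dependent nuclear export, and the cPPT/CTS, which aids nuclear import of the reverse-transcribed genome. A truncated LTR lies at the 3' end, ahead of an SV40 polyadenylation signal and SV40 origin.

Between these elements, an EF-1α core promoter coupled to an HTLV-1 LTR-derived segment drives a single synthetic open reading frame. This frame encodes puromycin N-acetyltransferase joined to the blue fluorescent protein mTagBFP2. The record names a T2A peptide as the link, and this corresponds to the unannotated gap between the two coding sequences. T2A-mediated ribosome skipping yields two separate proteins from one transcript. A WPRE downstream enhances transcript stability and expression.

The stated purpose is simply to express the puromycin resistance marker and mTagBFP2. Transduced cells can therefore be drug-selected and also identified or sorted by blue fluorescence. The construct was deposited with a study on engineered RNA export from living cells, but the record does not state its specific role in that work.
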