Addgene plasmid #205553: pFH2.155_LV-Puro-T2A-mTagBFP2
Purpose: Express puromycin resistance marker and mTagBFP2
Depositing lab: Michael Elowitz. Depositing organization: California Institute of Technology. Publication: Engineering RNA export for measurement and manipulation of living cells. Horns F, Martinez JA, Fan C, Haque M, Linton JM, Tobin V, Santat L, Maggiolo AO, Bjorkman PJ, Lois C, Elowitz MB. Cell. 2023 Jul 10:S0092-8674(23)00689-X. doi: 10.1016/j.cell.2023.06.013. PubMed 37437570.
Backbone
  Vector backbone: pCDH-EF1-MCS
  Backbone manufacturer: System Biosciences
  Vector type: Mammalian Expression, Lentiviral
  Selectable markers: Puromycin ; mTagBFP2
Growth in bacteria
  Bacterial resistance: Ampicillin, 100 μg/mL
  Growth temperature: 30°C
  Growth strain: NEB Stable
  Copy number: High Copy
Gene/Insert
  Gene/Insert name: Puro-T2A-mTagBFP2
  Species: Synthetic
  Mutation: WT
  Promoter: EF1
  Cloning method: Restriction Enzyme; 5′ cloning site unknown (unknown if destroyed); 3′ cloning site unknown (unknown if destroyed)
Terms and licenses: Academic/Nonprofit Terms; Industry Terms: Not Available to Industry
How to cite: pFH2.155_LV-Puro-T2A-mTagBFP2 was a gift from Michael Elowitz (Addgene plasmid # 205553 ; http://n2t.net/addgene:205553 ; RRID:Addgene_205553)
